>Addgene plasmid #250899 | pM2_PLTetO1_R1_EGFP | addgene full sequence | sequence record 500603 | Addgene NGS Result
CTCGAGTCCCTATCAGTGATAGAGATTGACATCCCTATCAGTGATAGAGATACTGAGCACATCAGCAGGA
CGCACTGACCGAATTCATTAAAGAGGAGAAAGGTACCATGGTGAGCAAGGGCGAGGAGCTGTTCACCGGG
GTGGTGCCCATCCTGGTCGAGCTGGACGGCGACGTAAACGGCCACAAGTTCAGCGTGTCCGGCGAGGGCG
AGGGCGATGCCACCTACGGCAAGCTGACCCTGAAGTTCATCTGCACCACCGGCAAGCTGCCCGTGCCCTG
GCCCACCCTCGTGACCACCCTGACCTACGGCGTGCAGTGCTTCAGCCGCTACCCCGACCACATGAAGCAG
CACGACTTCTTCAAGTCCGCCATGCCCGAAGGCTACGTCCAGGAGCGCACCATCTTCTTCAAGGACGACG
GCAACTACAAGACCCGCGCCGAGGTGAAGTTCGAGGGCGACACCCTGGTGAACCGCATCGAGCTGAAGGG
CATCGACTTCAAGGAGGACGGCAACATCCTGGGGCACAAGCTGGAGTACAACTACAACAGCCACAACGTC
TATATCATGGCCGACAAGCAGAAGAACGGCATCAAGGTGAACTTCAAGATCCGCCACAACATCGAGGACG
GCAGCGTGCAGCTCGCCGACCACTACCAGCAGAACACCCCCATCGGCGACGGCCCCGTGCTGCTGCCCGA
CAACCACTACCTGAGCACCCAGTCCGCCCTGAGCAAAGACCCCAACGAGAAGCGCGATCACATGGTCCTG
CTGGAGTTCGTGACCGCCGCCGGGATCACTCTCGGCATGGACGAGCTGTACAAGTAAAGCGGCCGCGACT
CTAGAGGCATCAAATAAAACGAAAGGCTCAGTCGAAAGACTGGGCCTTTCGTTTTATCTGTTGTTTGTCG
GTGAACGCTCTCCTGAGTAGGACAAATCCGCCGCCCTAGACCTAGGGCGTTCGGCTGCGGCGAGCGGTAT
CAGCTCACTCAAAGGCGGTAATACGGTTATCCACAGAATCAGGGGATAACGCAGGAAAGAACATGTGAGC
AAAAGGCCAGCAAAAGGCCAGGAACCGTAAAAAGGCCGCGTTGCTGGCGTTTTTCCATAGGCTCCGCCCC
CCTGACGAGCATCACAAAAATCGACGCTCAAGTCAGAGGTGGCGAAACCCGACAGGACTATAAAGATACC
AGGCGTTTCCCCCTGGAAGCTCCCTCGTGCGCTCTCCTGTTCCGACCCTGCCGCTTACCGGATACCTGTC
CGCCTTTCTCCCTTCGGGAAGCGTGGCGCTTTCTCATAGCTCACGCTGTAGGTATCTCAGTTCGGTGTAG
GTCGTTCGCTCCAAGCTGGGCTGTGTGCACGAACCCCCCGTTCAGCCCGACCGCTGCGCCTTATCCGGTA
ACTATCGTCTTGAGTCCAACCCGGTAAGACACGACTTATCGCCACTGGCAGCAGCCACTGGTAACAGGAT
TAGCAGAGCGAGGTATGTAGGCGGTGCTACAGAGTTCTTGAAGTGGTGGCCTAACTACGGCTACACTAGA
AGGACAGTATTTGGTATCTGCGCTCTGCTGAAGCCAGTTACCTTCGGAAAAAGAGTTGGTAGCTCTTGAT
CCGGCAAACAAACCACCGCTGGTAGCGGTGGTTTTTTTGTTTGCAAGCAGCAGATTACGCGCAGAAAAAA
AGGATCTCAAGAAGATCCTTTGATCTTTTCTACGGGGTCTGACGCTCAGTGGAACGAAAACTCACGTTAA
GGGATTTTGGTCATGACTAGTGCTTGGATTCTCACCAATAAAAAACGCCCGGCGGCAACCGAGCGTTCTG
AACAAATCCAGATGGAGTTCTGAGGTCATTACTGGATCTATCAACAGGAGTCCAAGCGAGCTCGTAAACT
TGGTCTGACAGTTACCAATGCTTAATCAGTGAGGCACCTATCTCAGCGATCTGTCTATTTCGTTCATCCA
TAGTTGCCTGACTCCCCGTCGTGTAGATAACTACGATACGGGAGGGCTTACCATCTGGCCCCAGTGCTGC
AATGATACCGCGAGACCCACGCTCACCGGCTCCAGATTTATCAGCAATAAACCAGCCAGCCGGAAGGGCC
GAGCGCAGAAGTGGTCCTGCAACTTTATCCGCCTCCATCCAGTCTATTAATTGTTGCCGGGAAGCTAGAG
TAAGTAGTTCGCCAGTTAATAGTTTGCGCAACGTTGTTGCCATTGCTACAGGCATCGTGGTGTCACGCTC
GTCGTTTGGTATGGCTTCATTCAGCTCCGGTTCCCAACGATCAAGGCGAGTTACATGATCCCCCATGTTG
TGCAAAAAAGCGGTTAGCTCCTTCGGTCCTCCGATCGTTGTCAGAAGTAAGTTGGCCGCAGTGTTATCAC
TCATGGTTATGGCAGCACTGCATAATTCTCTTACTGTCATGCCATCCGTAAGATGCTTTTCTGTGACTGG
TGAGTACTCAACCAAGTCATTCTGAGAATAGTGTATGCGGCGACCGAGTTGCTCTTGCCCGGCGTCAATA
CGGGATAATACCGCGCCACATAGCAGAACTTTAAAAGTGCTCATCATTGGAAAACGTTCTTCGGGGCGAA
AACTCTCAAGGATCTTACCGCTGTTGAGATCCAGTTCGATGTAACCCACTCGTGCACCCAACTGATCTTC
AGCATCTTTTACTTTCACCAGCGTTTCTGGGTGAGCAAAAACAGGAAGGCAAAATGCCGCAAAAAAGGGA
ATAAGGGCGACACGGAAATGTTGAATACTCATACTCTTCCTTTTTCAATATTATTGAAGCATTTATCAGG
GTTATTGTCTCATGAGCGGATACATATTTGAATGTATTTAGAAAAATAAACAAATAGGGGTTCCGCGCAC
ATTTCCCCGAAAAGTGCCACCTGACGTCTAAGAAACCATTATTATCATGACATTAACCTATAAAAATAGG
CGTATCACGAGGCCCTTTCGTCTTCAC
Features (pLannotate 1.2.2; 7 found; start..end, strand, type, name):
      7..80      +  promoter       PLtetO-1 promoter: modified phage lambda PL promoter with tet operator sites (Lutz and Bujard, 1997)
    108..827     +  CDS            EGFP: the original enhanced GFP (Yang et al., 1996) mammalian codon-optimized
    851..937     +  terminator     rrnB T1 terminator: Escherichia coli rrnB; transcription terminator T1 from the E. coli rrnB gene
   1102..1690    -  rep_origin     ori: high-copy-number ColE1/pMB1/pBR322/pUC origin of replication
   1778..1872    -  terminator     lambda t0 terminator: transcription terminator from phage lambda
   1902..2762    -  CDS            AmpR: β-lactamase; bla; confers resistance to ampicillin, carbenicillin, and related antibiotics
   2763..2867    -  promoter       AmpR promoter: bla
