[The description below was written by a language model from this plasmid's Addgene catalogue record and pLannotate feature annotations shown in this document.]
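Description:
pM2_PLTetO1_R1_EGFP is a compact (about 3 kb) bacterial expression plasmid built on the modular pZ synthetic-biology backbone and intended for use in Escherichia coli. It replicates from a high-copy ColE1-type origin and is selected with ampicillin through a β-lactamase (AmpR) gene driven by its native bla promoter. The AmpR cassette and origin lie on the opposite strand from the reporter unit, and a phage lambda t0 terminator sits downstream of the resistance gene, which insulates the origin region from read-through transcription, as is typical of pZ-style vectors.

The payload is a single reporter cassette. The PLtetO-1 promoter, a modified phage lambda PL promoter carrying tet operator sites, drives EGFP, and transcription is stopped by the E. coli rrnB T1 terminator. Because of the tet operators, the promoter is repressed when TetR is present in the host and is induced by tetracycline analogues such as anhydrotetracycline. No TetR gene is annotated on this plasmid, so any repressor would have to be supplied by the strain or another plasmid, and without it expression would be expected to be constitutive. The "R1" in the name is not explained in the record; the short unannotated gap between promoter and coding sequence may hold a ribosome binding site, but this is not stated.

According to the record, the plasmid is a component of "BNeu AS12", one of the engineered bacterial units used in a study of multicellular artificial neural network-type architectures for computation. There, EGFP fluorescence presumably serves as the measurable output of the cell's response to its chemical input.
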