Addgene plasmid #250899: pM2_PLTetO1_R1_EGFP
Purpose: EGFP expressed under PL TetO1 promoter; part of BNeu AS12; colE1 origin of replication
Depositing lab: Sangram Bagh. Depositing organization: Saha Institute of Nuclear Physics. Publication: Multicellular artificial neural network-type architectures demonstrate computational problem solving. Bonnerjee D, Chakraborty S, Mukherjee B, Basu R, Paul A, Bagh S. Nat Chem Biol. 2024 Nov;20(11):1524-1534. doi: 10.1038/s41589-024-01711-4. Epub 2024 Sep 16. PubMed 39285005.
Backbone
  Vector backbone: pZ
  Vector type: Synthetic Biology
Growth in bacteria
  Bacterial resistance: Ampicillin, 100 μg/mL
  Growth temperature: 37°C
  Growth strain: DH5alpha
  Copy number: High Copy
Gene/Insert
  Gene/Insert name: EGFP
  Species: Bacteria
  Insert size (bp): 736
  Promoter: PL TetO1
  Cloning method: Restriction Enzyme; 5′ cloning site Unspecified (unknown if destroyed)
Terms and licenses: Academic/Nonprofit Terms; Industry Terms: Not Available to Industry
How to cite: pM2_PLTetO1_R1_EGFP was a gift from Sangram Bagh (Addgene plasmid # 250899 ; http://n2t.net/addgene:250899 ; RRID:Addgene_250899)
