>Addgene plasmid #250899 | pM2_PLTetO1_R1_EGFP | depositor partial sequence | sequence record 495079 | EGFP
GGTACCATGGTGAGCAAGGGCGAGGAGCTGTTCACCGGGGTGGTGCCCATCCTGGTCGAGCTGGACGGCG
ACGTAAACGGCCACAAGTTCAGCGTGTCCGGCGAGGGCGAGGGCGATGCCACCTACGGCAAGCTGACCCT
GAAGTTCATCTGCACCACCGGCAAGCTGCCCGTGCCCTGGCCCACCCTCGTGACCACCCTGACCTACGGC
GTGCAGTGCTTCAGCCGCTACCCCGACCACATGAAGCAGCACGACTTCTTCAAGTCCGCCATGCCCGAAG
GCTACGTCCAGGAGCGCACCATCTTCTTCAAGGACGACGGCAACTACAAGACCCGCGCCGAGGTGAAGTT
CGAGGGCGACACCCTGGTGAACCGCATCGAGCTGAAGGGCATCGACTTCAAGGAGGACGGCAACATCCTG
GGGCACAAGCTGGAGTACAACTACAACAGCCACAACGTCTATATCATGGCCGACAAGCAGAAGAACGGCA
TCAAGGTGAACTTCAAGATCCGCCACAACATCGAGGACGGCAGCGTGCAGCTCGCCGACCACTACCAGCA
GAACACCCCCATCGGCGACGGCCCCGTGCTGCTGCCCGACAACCACTACCTGAGCACCCAGTCCGCCCTG
AGCAAAGACCCCAACGAGAAGCGCGATCACATGGTCCTGCTGGAGTTCGTGACCGCCGCCGGGATCACTC
TCGGCATGGACGAGCTGTACAAGTAATGACTCTAGA
