>Addgene plasmid #250899 | pM2_PLTetO1_R1_EGFP | depositor partial sequence | sequence record 495080 | PL TetO1 promoter
CTCGAGTCCCTATCAGTGATAGAGATTGACATCCCTATCAGTGATAGAGATACTGAGCACATCAGCAGGA
CGCACTGACCGAATTC
